Addgene plasmid #41210: TAL3036
Depositing lab: Keith Joung. Depositing organization: Massachusetts General Hospital. Publication: Targeted gene disruption in somatic zebrafish cells using engineered TALENs. Sander JD, Cade L, Khayter C, Reyon D, Peterson RT, Joung JK, Yeh JR. Nat Biotechnol. 2011 Aug 5;29(8):697-8. doi: 10.1038/nbt.1934. PubMed 21822241.
Backbone
  Vector backbone: JDS78
  Backbone manufacturer: Addgene plasmid #32290
  Backbone size w/o insert (bp): 6447
  Vector type: Mammalian Expression ; T7
Growth in bacteria
  Bacterial resistance: Ampicillin, 100 μg/mL
  Growth temperature: 37°C
  Growth strain: XL1 Blue
  Copy number: High Copy
Gene/Insert
  Gene/Insert name: ZebrafishCommunity-btr30-Left (alt name: btr30)
  Species: D. rerio (zebrafish)
  Insert size (bp): 1640
  Entrez Gene: btr30 (a.k.a. zgc:64214)
  Promoter: CMV
  Tag / fusion protein: 3X Flag (N terminal on backbone); WT FOKI (C terminal on backbone)
  Cloning method: Restriction Enzyme; 5′ cloning site N/A (destroyed during cloning); 3′ cloning site N/A (destroyed during cloning)
  Sequencing primers: 5′ CMV-F; 3′ BGH-rev
Terms and licenses: Academic/Nonprofit Terms; Industry Terms: Not Available to Industry
Depositor comments: Target binding site: TGGACGCGGAGCTGTTCT It is strongly recommended that users perform a diagnostic digest to verify this plasmid prior to use. For example, a double digest of the plasmid with BamHI and KpnI should result in two bands at 2.3kb and 5.8kb.
How to cite: TAL3036 was a gift from Keith Joung (Addgene plasmid # 41210 ; http://n2t.net/addgene:41210 ; RRID:Addgene_41210)
