[The description below was written by a language model from this plasmid's Addgene catalogue record.]
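Description:
TAL3036 is a TALEN expression plasmid encoding the left-hand monomer of a nuclease pair directed against the zebrafish (D. rerio) gene btr30 (also known as zgc:64214). It is built on the JDS78 backbone, a roughly 6.4 kb vector classed as mammalian expression with a T7 element, and is maintained in E. coli as a high-copy plasmid under ampicillin selection. The record does not include a feature table, so the origin of replication and other backbone details are not explicitly listed.

The insert, about 1.6 kb, is an engineered array of TAL effector repeats designed to recognise a specific 18-nucleotide site in btr30. It was cloned by restriction enzyme methods into the backbone with both junction sites destroyed, placing the repeats in frame with sequences supplied by the vector: an N-terminal 3X Flag epitope tag for detection and a C-terminal wild-type FokI nuclease domain. Expression is driven by the CMV promoter. The T7 designation indicates that the coding sequence can also be transcribed in vitro to produce mRNA, the usual route for delivering TALENs into zebrafish embryos by injection. The use of a BGH reverse sequencing primer suggests a BGH polyadenylation region downstream of the coding sequence.

Because FokI cleaves DNA only as a dimer, this left monomer is meant to be used together with a matching right-hand TALEN that binds the opposite strand nearby. The resulting double-strand break is repaired imprecisely, giving targeted disruption of btr30. The construct belongs to a zebrafish community collection of TALENs associated with work on gene disruption in somatic zebrafish cells, and the depositor advises confirming plasmid integrity by diagnostic digest before use.
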