>Addgene plasmid #41210 | TAL3036 | addgene partial sequence | sequence record 56012 | JDS-TALEN-F 5'-TAGGGGTCGGTAAACAGTGG-3'
TGACTGTGGCGGGTGAGCTTAGGGGGCCTCCGCTCCAGCTCGACACCGGGCAGCTGCTGAAGATCGCGAA
GAGAGGGGGAGTAACAGCGGTAGAGGCAGTGCACGCCTGGCGCAATGCGCTCACCGGGGCCCCCTTGAAC
CTGACCCCAGACCAGGTAGTCGCAATCGCGAACAATAATGGGGGAAAGCAAGCCCTGGAAACCGTGCAAA
GGTTGTTGCCGGTCCTTTGTCAAGACCACGGCCTTACACCGGAGCAAGTCGTGGCCATTGCAAATAATAA
CGGTGGCAAACAGGCTCTTGAGACGGTTCAGAGACTTCTCCCAGTTCTCTGTCAAGCCCACGGGCTGACT
CCCGATCAAGTTGTAGCGATTGCGTCGAACATTGGAGGGAAACAAGCATTGGAGACTGTCCAACGGCTCC
TTCCCGTGTTGTGTCAAGCCCACGGTTTGACGCCTGCACAAGTGGTCGCCATCGCCAGCCATGATGGCGG
TAAGCAGGCGCTGGAAACAGTACAGCGCCTGCTGCCTGTACTGTGCCAGGATCATGGACTGACCCCAGAC
CAGGTAGTCGCAATCGCGAACAATAATGGGGGAAAGCAAGCCCTGGAAACCGTGCAAAGGTTGTTGCCGG
TCCTTTGTCAAGACCACGGCCTTACACCGGAGCAAGTCGTGGCCATTGCATCCCACGACGGTGGCAAACA
GGCTCTTGAGACGGTTCAGAGACTTCTCCCAGTTCTCTGTCAAGCCCACGGGCTGACTCCCGATCAAGTT
GTAGCGATTGCGAATAACAATGGAGGGAAACAAGCATTGGAGACTGTCCAACGGCTCCTTCCCGTGTTGT
GTCAAGCCCACGGTTTGACGCCTGCACAAGTGGTCGCCATCGCC
