LOCUS       Exported 2430 bp ds-DNA linear SYN 11-JUL-2021
DEFINITION  synthetic linear DNA
ACCESSION   .
VERSION     .
KEYWORDS    TAL3036
SOURCE      synthetic DNA construct
  ORGANISM  synthetic DNA construct
REFERENCE   1 (bases 1 to 2430)
  AUTHORS   Sander JD, Cade L, Khayter C, Reyon D, Peterson RT, Joung JK, Yeh JR
  TITLE     Targeted gene disruption in somatic zebrafish cells using engineered
            TALENs.
  JOURNAL   Nat Biotechnol. 2011 Aug 5;29(8):697-8. doi: 10.1038/nbt.1934.
  PUBMED    21822241
REFERENCE   2 (bases 1 to 2430)
  AUTHORS   .
  TITLE     Direct Submission
  JOURNAL   Exported Jul 11, 2021 from SnapGene Server 1.1.58
            http://www.snapgene.com
FEATURES             Location/Qualifiers
     source          1..2430
                     /organism="synthetic DNA construct"
                     /mol_type="other DNA"
     CDS             19..84
                     /codon_start=1
                     /product="three tandem FLAG(R) epitope tags, followed by an
                     enterokinase cleavage site"
                     /label=3xFLAG
                     /translation="DYKDHDGDYKDHDIDYKDDDDK"
     CDS             91..111
                     /codon_start=1
                     /product="nuclear localization signal of SV40 (simian virus
                     40) large T antigen"
                     /label=SV40 NLS
                     /translation="PKKKRKV"
ORIGIN
        1 tctagagcta gcaccatgga ctacaaagac catgacggtg attataaaga tcatgacatc
       61 gattacaagg atgacgatga caagatggcc cccaagaaga agaggaaggt gggcattcac
      121 cgcggggtac ctatggtgga cttgaggaca ctcggttatt cgcaacagca acaggagaaa
      181 atcaagccta aggtcaggag caccgtcgcg caacaccacg aggcgcttgt ggggcatggc
      241 ttcactcatg cgcatattgt cgcgctttca cagcaccctg cggcgcttgg gacggtggct
      301 gtcaaatacc aagatatgat tgcggccctg cccgaagcca cgcacgaggc aattgtaggg
      361 gtcggtaaac agtggtcggg agcgcgagca cttgaggcgc tgctgactgt ggcgggtgag
      421 cttagggggc ctccgctcca gctcgacacc gggcagctgc tgaagatcgc gaagagaggg
      481 ggagtaacag cggtagaggc agtgcacgcc tggcgcaatg cgctcaccgg ggcccccttg
      541 aacctgaccc cagaccaggt agtcgcaatc gcgaacaata atgggggaaa gcaagccctg
      601 gaaaccgtgc aaaggttgtt gccggtcctt tgtcaagacc acggccttac accggagcaa
      661 gtcgtggcca ttgcaaataa taacggtggc aaacaggctc ttgagacggt tcagagactt
      721 ctcccagttc tctgtcaagc ccacgggctg actcccgatc aagttgtagc gattgcgtcg
      781 aacattggag ggaaacaagc attggagact gtccaacggc tccttcccgt gttgtgtcaa
      841 gcccacggtt tgacgcctgc acaagtggtc gccatcgcca gccatgatgg cggtaagcag
      901 gcgctggaaa cagtacagcg cctgctgcct gtactgtgcc aggatcatgg actgacccca
      961 gaccaggtag tcgcaatcgc gaacaataat gggggaaagc aagccctgga aaccgtgcaa
     1021 aggttgttgc cggtcctttg tcaagaccac ggccttacac cggagcaagt cgtggccatt
     1081 gcatcccacg acggtggcaa acaggctctt gagacggttc agagacttct cccagttctc
     1141 tgtcaagccc acgggctgac tcccgatcaa gttgtagcga ttgcgaataa caatggaggg
     1201 aaacaagcat tggagactgt ccaacggctc cttcccgtgt tgtgtcaagc ccacggtttg
     1261 acgcctgcac aagtggtcgc catcgccaac aacaacggcg gtaagcaggc gctggaaaca
     1321 gtacagcgcc tgctgcctgt actgtgccag gatcatggac tgaccccaga ccaggtagtc
     1381 gcaatcgcgt cgaacattgg gggaaagcaa gccctggaaa ccgtgcaaag gttgttgccg
     1441 gtcctttgtc aagaccacgg ccttacaccg gagcaagtcg tggccattgc aaataataac
     1501 ggtggcaaac aggctcttga gacggttcag agacttctcc cagttctctg tcaagcccac
     1561 gggctgactc ccgatcaagt tgtagcgatt gcgtcgcatg acggagggaa acaagcattg
     1621 gagactgtcc aacggctcct tcccgtgttg tgtcaagccc acggtttgac gcctgcacaa
     1681 gtggtcgcca tcgcctcgaa tggcggcggt aagcaggcgc tggaaacagt acagcgcctg
     1741 ctgcctgtac tgtgccagga tcatggactg accccagacc aggtagtcgc aatcgcgaac
     1801 aataatgggg gaaagcaagc cctggaaacc gtgcaaaggt tgttgccggt cctttgtcaa
     1861 gaccacggcc ttacaccgga gcaagtcgtg gccattgcaa gcaatggggg tggcaaacag
     1921 gctcttgaga cggttcagag acttctccca gttctctgtc aagcccacgg gctgactccc
     1981 gatcaagttg tagcgattgc gtccaacggt ggagggaaac aagcattgga gactgtccaa
     2041 cggctccttc ccgtgttgtg tcaagcccac ggtttgacgc ctgcacaagt ggtcgccatc
     2101 gccagccatg atggcggtaa gcaggcgctg gaaacagtac agcgcctgct gcctgtactg
     2161 tgccaggatc atggactgac acccgaacag gtggtcgcca ttgcttctaa tgggggagga
     2221 cggccagcct tggagtccat cgtagcccaa ttgtccaggc ccgatcccgc gttggctgcg
     2281 ttaacgaatg accatctggt ggcgttggca tgtcttggtg gacgacccgc gctcgatgca
     2341 gtcaaaaagg gtctgcctca tgctcccgca ttgatcaaaa gaaccaaccg gcggattccc
     2401 gagagaactt cccatcgagt cgcgggatcc
//
